LOCUS       Exported 3265 bp ds-DNA circular SYN 19-OCT-2023
DEFINITION  Multisite gateway vector for 3' tagging with rab6bb.
ACCESSION   .
VERSION     .
KEYWORDS    p3E-rab6bb
SOURCE      synthetic DNA construct
  ORGANISM  synthetic DNA construct
REFERENCE   1 (bases 1 to 3265)
  AUTHORS   Hall TE, Martel N, Ariotti N, Xiong Z, Lo HP, Ferguson C, Rae J, Lim
            YW, Parton RG
  TITLE     In vivo cell biological screening identifies an endocytic capture
            mechanism for T-tubule formation.
  JOURNAL   Nat Commun. 2020 Jul 24;11(1):3711. doi: 10.1038/s41467-020-17486-w.
  PUBMED    32709891
REFERENCE   2 (bases 1 to 3265)
  AUTHORS   .
  TITLE     Direct Submission
  JOURNAL   Exported Oct 19, 2023 from SnapGene Server 1.1.58
            http://www.snapgene.com
FEATURES             Location/Qualifiers
     source          1..3265
                     /organism="synthetic DNA construct"
                     /mol_type="other DNA"
     protein_bind    complement(1..125)
                     /gene="mutant version of attR"
                     /label=attR2
                     /bound_moiety="LR Clonase(TM)"
                     /note="recombination site for the Gateway(R) LR reaction"
     protein_bind    complement(751..846)
                     /gene="mutant version of attL"
                     /label=attL3
                     /bound_moiety="LR Clonase(TM)"
                     /note="recombination site for the Gateway(R) LR reaction"
     primer_bind     complement(883..902)
                     /label=T7
                     /note="T7 promoter, forward primer"
     promoter        complement(884..902)
                     /label=T7 promoter
                     /note="promoter for bacteriophage T7 RNA polymerase"
     primer_bind     complement(907..923)
                     /label=M13 rev
                     /note="common sequencing primer, one of multiple similar
                     variants"
     primer_bind     complement(907..923)
                     /label=M13 Reverse
                     /note="In lacZ gene. Also called M13-rev"
     primer_bind     complement(1025..1044)
                     /label=pENTR-R
                     /note="pENTR vectors, reverse primer"
     CDS             1036..1845
                     /codon_start=1
                     /gene="aph(3')-Ia"
                     /product="aminoglycoside phosphotransferase"
                     /label=KanR
                     /note="confers resistance to kanamycin in bacteria or G418
                     (Geneticin(R)) in eukaryotes"
                     /translation="MSHIQRETSRPRLNSNMDADLYGYKWARDNVGQSGATIYRLYGKP
                     DAPELFLKHGKGSVANDVTDEMVRLNWLTEFMPLPTIKHFIRTPDDAWLLTTAIPGKTA
                     FQVLEEYPDSGENIVDALAVFLRRLHSIPVCNCPFNSDRVFRLAQAQSRMNNGLVDASD
                     FDDERNGWPVEQVWKEMHKLLPFSPDSVVTHGDFSLDNLIFDEGKLIGCIDVGRVGIAD
                     RYQDLAILWNCLGEFSPSLQKRLFQKYGIDNPDMNKLQFHLMLDEFF"
     primer_bind     complement(1103..1122)
                     /label=Kan-R
                     /note="Kanamycin resistance gene, reverse primer"
     rep_origin      1992..2580
                     /direction=RIGHT
                     /label=ori
                     /note="high-copy-number ColE1/pMB1/pBR322/pUC origin of
                     replication"
     primer_bind     2481..2500
                     /label=pBR322ori-F
                     /note="pBR322 origin, forward primer"
     primer_bind     2734..2751
                     /label=L4440
                     /note="L4440 vector, forward primer"
     terminator      2910..2937
                     /label=rrnB T2 terminator
                     /note="transcription terminator T2 from the E. coli rrnB
                     gene"
     terminator      3029..3115
                     /gene="Escherichia coli rrnB"
                     /label=rrnB T1 terminator
                     /note="transcription terminator T1 from the E. coli rrnB
                     gene"
     primer_bind     3164..3186
                     /label=M13/pUC Forward
                     /note="In lacZ gene"
     primer_bind     3178..3195
                     /label=M13 Forward
                     /note="In lacZ gene. Also called M13-F20 or M13 (-21)
                     Forward"
     primer_bind     3179..3195
                     /label=M13 fwd
                     /note="common sequencing primer, one of multiple similar
                     variants"
ORIGIN
        1 catagtgact gcatatgttg tgttttacag tattatgtag tctgtttttt atgcaaaatc
       61 taatttaata tattgatatt tatatcattt tacgtttctc gttcaacttt cttgtacaaa
      121 gtggtgtcca tgggaagtga ctttgggaac cctttacgga aattcaaact tgttttttta
      181 ggggagcaaa gcgttgggaa gacatcgctg ataacaaggt tcatgtatga cagttttgac
      241 aacacttatc aggcaactat tggcattgac tttttatcaa aaaccatgta tctggaggac
      301 cgaactgtga ggttacagct atgggacact gcagggcagg agcgttttag gagtcttatc
      361 ccgagctaca ttagagactc cacagtggct gtggtggtgt atgatatcac aaatatcaat
      421 tcattccagc taacctctaa atggattgat gatgtcagaa cagagagggg aagtgatgtc
      481 attatcatgc tggtgggcaa taaaacagat ctagaggaaa agaggcaaat cactatagag
      541 gagggggagc agcgggccaa agagttgaat gtgatgttta tcgagactag tgcaaagacc
      601 ggcagtaatg ttaaacagtt gtttcggcga gtggccgctg ctttgcctgg tatggagagc
      661 ttggatgata ataacaaaga aggaatgatt gacattaagc tggacaaaca gccggatcct
      721 ccggccactg aaagcggctg ctcctgttag caactttatt atacaaagtt ggcattataa
      781 aaaagcattg cttatcaatt tgttgcaacg aacaggtcac tatcagtcaa aataaaatca
      841 ttatttggag ctccatggta gcgttaacgc ggccgcgata tcccctatag tgagtcgtat
      901 tacatggtca tagctgtttc ctggcagctc tggcccgtgt ctcaaaatct ctgatgttac
      961 attgcacaag ataaaaatat atcatcatga acaataaaac tgtctgctta cataaacagt
     1021 aatacaaggg gtgttatgag ccatattcaa cgggaaacgt cgaggccgcg attaaattcc
     1081 aacatggatg ctgatttata tgggtataaa tgggctcgcg ataatgtcgg gcaatcaggt
     1141 gcgacaatct atcgcttgta tgggaagccc gatgcgccag agttgtttct gaaacatggc
     1201 aaaggtagcg ttgccaatga tgttacagat gagatggtca gactaaactg gctgacggaa
     1261 tttatgcctc ttccgaccat caagcatttt atccgtactc ctgatgatgc atggttactc
     1321 accactgcga tccccggaaa aacagcattc caggtattag aagaatatcc tgattcaggt
     1381 gaaaatattg ttgatgcgct ggcagtgttc ctgcgccggt tgcattcgat tcctgtttgt
     1441 aattgtcctt ttaacagcga tcgcgtattt cgtctcgctc aggcgcaatc acgaatgaat
     1501 aacggtttgg ttgatgcgag tgattttgat gacgagcgta atggctggcc tgttgaacaa
     1561 gtctggaaag aaatgcataa acttttgcca ttctcaccgg attcagtcgt cactcatggt
     1621 gatttctcac ttgataacct tatttttgac gaggggaaat taataggttg tattgatgtt
     1681 ggacgagtcg gaatcgcaga ccgataccag gatcttgcca tcctatggaa ctgcctcggt
     1741 gagttttctc cttcattaca gaaacggctt tttcaaaaat atggtattga taatcctgat
     1801 atgaataaat tgcagtttca tttgatgctc gatgagtttt tctaatcaga attggttaat
     1861 tggttgtaac actggcagag cattacgctg acttgacggg acggcgcaag ctcatgacca
     1921 aaatccctta acgtgagtta cgcgtcgttc cactgagcgt cagaccccgt agaaaagatc
     1981 aaaggatctt cttgagatcc tttttttctg cgcgtaatct gctgcttgca aacaaaaaaa
     2041 ccaccgctac cagcggtggt ttgtttgccg gatcaagagc taccaactct ttttccgaag
     2101 gtaactggct tcagcagagc gcagatacca aatactgttc ttctagtgta gccgtagtta
     2161 ggccaccact tcaagaactc tgtagcaccg cctacatacc tcgctctgct aatcctgtta
     2221 ccagtggctg ctgccagtgg cgataagtcg tgtcttaccg ggttggactc aagacgatag
     2281 ttaccggata aggcgcagcg gtcgggctga acggggggtt cgtgcacaca gcccagcttg
     2341 gagcgaacga cctacaccga actgagatac ctacagcgtg agctatgaga aagcgccacg
     2401 cttcccgaag ggagaaaggc ggacaggtat ccggtaagcg gcagggtcgg aacaggagag
     2461 cgcacgaggg agcttccagg gggaaacgcc tggtatcttt atagtcctgt cgggtttcgc
     2521 cacctctgac ttgagcgtcg atttttgtga tgctcgtcag gggggcggag cctatggaaa
     2581 aacgccagca acgcggcctt tttacggttc ctggcctttt gctggccttt tgctcacatg
     2641 ttctttcctg cgttatcccc tgattctgtg gataaccgta ttaccgcctt tgagtgagct
     2701 gataccgctc gccgcagccg aacgaccgag cgcagcgagt cagtgagcga ggaagcggaa
     2761 gagcgcccaa tacgcaaacc gcctctcccc gcgcgttggc cgattcatta atgcagctgg
     2821 cacgacaggt ttcccgactg gaaagcgggc agtgagcgca acgcaattaa tacgcgtacc
     2881 gctagccagg aagagtttgt agaaacgcaa aaaggccatc cgtcaggatg gccttctgct
     2941 tagtttgatg cctggcagtt tatggcgggc gtcctgcccg ccaccctccg ggccgttgct
     3001 tcacaacgtt caaatccgct cccggcggat ttgtcctact caggagagcg ttcaccgaca
     3061 aacaacagat aaaacgaaag gcccagtctt ccgactgagc ctttcgtttt atttgatgcc
     3121 tggcagttcc ctactctcgc gttaacgcta gcatggatgt tttcccagtc acgacgttgt
     3181 aaaacgacgg ccagtcttaa gctcgggccc tgcagctcta gagctcgaat tctacaggtc
     3241 actaatacca tctaagtagt tggtt
//
