[The description below was written by a language model from this plasmid's Addgene catalogue record and the feature table of its GenBank file.]
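Description:
p3E-rab6bb is a 3' entry clone for multisite Gateway assembly, built by recombining the zebrafish (Danio rerio) rab6bb gene into the pDONR P2R-P3 donor backbone. It is a small circular plasmid of 3,265 bp, maintained in E. coli from a high-copy ColE1/pUC-type origin and selected with kanamycin through the aph(3')-Ia aminoglycoside phosphotransferase gene. The backbone also carries the rrnB T1 and T2 transcription terminators, which insulate the cloning region from read-through transcription. A T7 promoter and M13 forward and reverse primer sites flank the recombination cassette and are useful for sequence verification.

The payload sits between the attR2 and attL3 recombination sites, which are annotated on the complementary strand. The feature table does not annotate the rab6bb coding sequence itself, but the roughly 600 bp gap between the two att sites is where the insert is expected to lie. The plasmid has no eukaryotic promoter or polyadenylation signal annotated, so it is not an expression construct on its own. It is instead meant to be combined in an LR Clonase reaction with a 5' entry clone (typically supplying a promoter), a middle entry clone (typically a fluorescent protein or other tag) and a destination vector. This places rab6bb in the 3' position, downstream of the middle element and presumably fused to its C-terminal end. The record does not say whether a stop codon or polyA signal is included. The catalogue lists it among zebrafish plasmids, and the associated publication describes an in vivo cell biological screen concerning T-tubule formation, consistent with use for making tagged Rab protein expression constructs in zebrafish.
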