Addgene plasmid #109722: p3E-rab6bb
Purpose: Multisite gateway vector for 3' tagging with rab6bb
Depositing lab: Rob Parton. Depositing organization: University of Queensland, Institute for Molecular Bioscience. Publication: In vivo cell biological screening identifies an endocytic capture mechanism for T-tubule formation. Hall TE, Martel N, Ariotti N, Xiong Z, Lo HP, Ferguson C, Rae J, Lim YW, Parton RG. Nat Commun. 2020 Jul 24;11(1):3711. doi: 10.1038/s41467-020-17486-w. PubMed 32709891.
Backbone
  Vector backbone: pDONR p2R-p3
  Vector type: Zebrafish plasmids
Growth in bacteria
  Bacterial resistance: Kanamycin, 50 μg/mL
  Growth temperature: 37°C
  Growth strain: DH5alpha
  Copy number: High Copy
Gene/Insert
  Gene/Insert name: rab6bb
  Species: D. rerio (zebrafish)
  Entrez Gene: rab6bb (a.k.a. wu:fj49d11, zgc:112018)
  Cloning method: Gateway Cloning
Terms and licenses: Academic/Nonprofit Terms; Industry Terms: Not Available to Industry
How to cite: p3E-rab6bb was a gift from Rob Parton (Addgene plasmid # 109722 ; http://n2t.net/addgene:109722 ; RRID:Addgene_109722)
